>Addgene plasmid #238213 | pMIIS948-CXCR4 | addgene full sequence | sequence record 472695 | Addgene NGS Result
AATTCTGTGGAATGTGTGTCAGTTAGGGTGTGGAAAGTCCCCAGGCTCCCCAGCAGGCAGAAGTATGCAA
AGCATGCATCTCAATTAGTCAGCAACCAGGTGTGGAAAGTCCCCAGGCTCCCCAGCAGGCAGAAGTATGC
AAAGCATGCATCTCAATTAGTCAGCAACCATAGTCCCGCCCCTAACTCCGCCCATCCCGCCCCTAACTCC
GCCCAGTTCCGCCCATTCTCCGCCCCATGGCTGACTAATTTTTTTTATTTATGCAGAGGCCGAGGCCGCC
TCTGCCTCTGAGCTATTCCAGAAGTAGTGAGGAGGCTTTTTTGGAGGCCTAGGCTTTTGCAAAAAGCTAA
CTTGTTTATTGCAGCTTATAATGGTTACAAATAAAGCAATAGCATCACAAATTTCACAAATAAAGCATTT
TTTTCACTGCATTCTAGTTGTGGTTTGTCCAAACTCATCAATGTATCTTATCATGTCTGTATACCGTCGA
CCTCTAGCTAGAGCTTGGCGTAATCATGGTCATAGCTGTTTCCTGTGTGAAATTGTTATCCGCTCACAAT
TCCACACAACATACGAGCCGGAAGCATAAAGTGTAAAGCCTGGGGTGCCTAATGAGTGAGCTAACTCACA
TTAATTGCGTTGCGCTCACTGCCCGCTTTCCAGTCGGGAAACCTGTCGTGCCAGCTGCATTAATGAATCG
GCCAACGCGCGGGGAGAGGCGGTTTGCGTATTGGGCGCTCTTCCGCTTCCTCGCTCACTGACTCGCTGCG
CTCGGTCGTTCGGCTGCGGCGAGCGGTATCAGCTCACTCAAAGGCGGTAATACGGTTATCCACAGAATCA
GGGGATAACGCAGGAAAGAACATGTGAGCAAAAGGCCAGCAAAAGGCCAGGAACCGTAAAAAGGCCGCGT
TGCTGGCGTTTTTCCATAGGCTCCGCCCCCCTGACGAGCATCACAAAAATCGACGCTCAAGTCAGAGGTG
GCGAAACCCGACAGGACTATAAAGATACCAGGCGTTTCCCCCTGGAAGCTCCCTCGTGCGCTCTCCTGTT
CCGACCCTGCCGCTTACCGGATACCTGTCCGCCTTTCTCCCTTCGGGAAGCGTGGCGCTTTCTCATAGCT
CACGCTGTAGGTATCTCAGTTCGGTGTAGGTCGTTCGCTCCAAGCTGGGCTGTGTGCACGAACCCCCCGT
TCAGCCCGACCGCTGCGCCTTATCCGGTAACTATCGTCTTGAGTCCAACCCGGTAAGACACGACTTATCG
CCACTGGCAGCAGCCACTGGTAACAGGATTAGCAGAGCGAGGTATGTAGGCGGTGCTACAGAGTTCTTGA
AGTGGTGGCCTAACTACGGCTACACTAGAAGAACAGTATTTGGTATCTGCGCTCTGCTGAAGCCAGTTAC
CTTCGGAAAAAGAGTTGGTAGCTCTTGATCCGGCAAACAAACCACCGCTGGTAGCGGTGGTTTTTTTGTT
TGCAAGCAGCAGATTACGCGCAGAAAAAAAGGATCTCAAGAAGATCCTTTGATCTTTTCTACGGGGTCTG
ACGCTCAGTGGAACGAAAACTCACGTTAAGGGATTTTGGTCATGAGATTATCAAAAAGGATCTTCACCTA
GATCCTTTTAAATTAAAAATGAAGTTTTAAATCAATCTAAAGTATATATGAGTAAACTTGGTCTGACAGT
TACCAATGCTTAATCAGTGAGGCACCTATCTCAGCGATCTGTCTATTTCGTTCATCCATAGTTGCCTGAC
TCCCCGTCGTGTAGATAACTACGATACGGGAGGGCTTACCATCTGGCCCCAGTGCTGCAATGATACCGCG
AGACCCACGCTCACCGGCTCCAGATTTATCAGCAATAAACCAGCCAGCCGGAAGGGCCGAGCGCAGAAGT
GGTCCTGCAACTTTATCCGCCTCCATCCAGTCTATTAATTGTTGCCGGGAAGCTAGAGTAAGTAGTTCGC
CAGTTAATAGTTTGCGCAACGTTGTTGCCATTGCTACAGGCATCGTGGTGTCACGCTCGTCGTTTGGTAT
GGCTTCATTCAGCTCCGGTTCCCAACGATCAAGGCGAGTTACATGATCCCCCATGTTGTGCAAAAAAGCG
GTTAGCTCCTTCGGTCCTCCGATCGTTGTCAGAAGTAAGTTGGCCGCAGTGTTATCACTCATGGTTATGG
CAGCACTGCATAATTCTCTTACTGTCATGCCATCCGTAAGATGCTTTTCTGTGACTGGTGAGTACTCAAC
CAAGTCATTCTGAGAATAGTGTATGCGGCGACCGAGTTGCTCTTGCCCGGCGTCAATACGGGATAATACC
GCGCCACATAGCAGAACTTTAAAAGTGCTCATCATTGGAAAACGTTCTTCGGGGCGAAAACTCTCAAGGA
TCTTACCGCTGTTGAGATCCAGTTCGATGTAACCCACTCGTGCACCCAACTGATCTTCAGCATCTTTTAC
TTTCACCAGCGTTTCTGGGTGAGCAAAAACAGGAAGGCAAAATGCCGCAAAAAAGGGAATAAGGGCGACA
CGGAAATGTTGAATACTCATACTCTTCCTTTTTCAATATTATTGAAGCATTTATCAGGGTTATTGTCTCA
TGAGCGGATACATATTTGAATGTATTTAGAAAAATAAACAAATAGGGGTTCCGCGCACATTTCCCCGAAA
AGTGCCACCTGAGGGCCTATTTCCCATGATTCCTTCATATTTGCATATACGATACAAGGCTGTTAGAGAG
ATAATTAGAATTAATTTGACTGTAAACACAAAGATATTAGTACAAAATACGTGACGTAGAAAGTAATAAT
TTCTTGGGTAGTTTGCAGTTTTAAAATTATGTTTTAAAATGGACTATCATATGCTTACCGTAACTTGAAA
GTATTTCGATTTCTTGGCTTTATATATCTTGTGGAAAGGACGAAACACCAGCCAAATGTACAATGAAACC
CATTCAAACGTTGCGTTTTTT
Features (pLannotate 1.2.2; 10 found; start..end, strand, type, name):
     14..343     +  promoter       SV40 promoter: SV40 enhancer and early promoter
    349..470     +  polyA_signal   SV40 poly(A) signal: SV40 polyadenylation signal
    543..559     -  protein_bind   lac operator: The lac repressor binds to the lac operator to inhibit transcription in E. coli. This inhibition can be relieved by adding lactose or isopropyl-β-D-thiogalactopyranoside (IPTG). lac repressor encoded by lacI
    567..597     -  promoter       lac promoter: promoter for the E. coli lac operon
    612..633     -  protein_bind   CAP binding site: CAP binding activates transcription in the presence of cAMP. E. coli catabolite activator protein
    646..738     -  CDS            lacI (fragment): lac repressor; lacI; The lac repressor binds to the lac operator to inhibit transcription in E. coli. This inhibition can be relieved by adding lactose or isopropyl-β-D-thiogalactopyranoside (IPTG).
    921..1509    -  rep_origin     ori: high-copy-number ColE1/pMB1/pBR322/pUC origin of replication
   1680..2540    -  CDS            AmpR: β-lactamase; bla; confers resistance to ampicillin, carbenicillin, and related antibiotics
   2541..2645    -  promoter       AmpR promoter: bla
   2671..2911    +  promoter       U6 promoter: RNA polymerase III promoter for human U6 snRNA
