[The description below was written by a language model from this plasmid's Addgene catalogue record and pLannotate feature annotations shown in this document.]
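Description:
pMIIS948-CXCR4 is a small (about 3 kb) mammalian expression plasmid built on a pU6 backbone and designed to transcribe a TIGR-associated guide RNA (tigRNA) in human cells. The payload is a 36-nucleotide tigRNA insert, introduced by Gibson cloning, that directs the TasR protein to the CXCR4 locus. Transcription is driven by the human U6 snRNA promoter, an RNA polymerase III promoter commonly used for short, uncapped, non-polyadenylated guide RNAs with defined ends. In the annotated map the U6 promoter lies near the end of the linearised sequence. The tigRNA itself is not annotated as a feature, but it presumably occupies the short interval immediately downstream, across the circular junction. The plasmid does not encode TasR or any other effector protein, so that component has to come from a separate construct.

For propagation in E. coli, the plasmid carries a high-copy ColE1/pUC-type origin and an ampicillin resistance gene (β-lactamase) under its native bla promoter. The feature table also lists an SV40 enhancer/early promoter placed almost directly against an SV40 polyadenylation signal, with no coding sequence annotated between them. It further shows lac promoter, lac operator and CAP binding site elements and a short lacI fragment. These appear to be backbone remnants rather than functional parts of the design, and there is no annotated mammalian selection marker or reporter. According to the record, the construct is used for tigRNA expression in human cells as part of work characterising TIGR-Tas systems, a family of modular RNA-guided DNA-targeting systems from prokaryotes and their viruses. Here CXCR4 serves as the endogenous genomic target.
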