Addgene plasmid #238213: pMIIS948-CXCR4
Purpose: TasR tigRNA expression to target CXCR4 under U6 promoter in human cells.
Depositing lab: Feng Zhang. Depositing organization: Broad Institute. Publication: TIGR-Tas: A family of modular RNA-guided DNA-targeting systems in prokaryotes and their viruses. Faure G, Saito M, Wilkinson ME, Quinones-Olvera N, Xu P, Flam-Shepherd D, Kim S, Reddy N, Zhu S, Evgeniou L, Koonin EV, Macrae RK, Zhang F. Science. 2025 Feb 27:eadv9789. doi: 10.1126/science.adv9789. PubMed 40014690.
Backbone
  Vector backbone: pU6
  Vector type: Mammalian Expression
Growth in bacteria
  Bacterial resistance: Ampicillin, 100 μg/mL
  Growth temperature: 37°C
  Growth strain: NEB Stable
  Copy number: High Copy
Gene/Insert
  Gene/Insert name: tigRNA
  gRNA/shRNA sequence: AGCCAAAUGUACAAUGAAACCCAUUCAAACGUUGCG
  Species: Other
  Insert size (bp): 36
  Cloning method: Gibson Cloning
Terms and licenses: Academic/Nonprofit Terms; Industry Terms: Not Available to Industry
How to cite: pMIIS948-CXCR4 was a gift from Feng Zhang (Addgene plasmid # 238213 ; http://n2t.net/addgene:238213 ; RRID:Addgene_238213)
